Addgene plasmid #65448: FUW-ubiquitin-SV40-RFP
Purpose: Expression of RFP in mammalian cells. Control vector for FUW-Ephrin-RFP vectors
Depositing lab: Eduard Batlle. Depositing organization: Instituto de Investigacion Biomedica (IRB Barcelona). Publication: EphB-ephrin-B interactions suppress colorectal cancer progression by compartmentalizing tumor cells. Cortina C, Palomo-Ponce S, Iglesias M, Fernandez-Masip JL, Vivancos A, Whissell G, Huma M, Peiro N, Gallego L, Jonkheer S, Davy A, Lloreta J, Sancho E, Batlle E. Nat Genet. 2007 Nov;39(11):1376-83. Epub 2007 Sep 30. 10.1038/ng.2007.11 PubMed 17906625.
Backbone
  Vector backbone: FUW
  Backbone manufacturer: Addgene Plasmid 14882
  Total vector size (bp): 10327
  Vector type: Mammalian Expression, Lentiviral
Growth in bacteria
  Bacterial resistance: Ampicillin, 100 μg/mL
  Growth temperature: 37°C
  Growth strain: Stbl3
  Copy number: High Copy
Gene/Insert
  Gene/Insert name: SV40-RFP (alt name: mRFP)
  Insert size (bp): 727
  Promoter: UBQ
  Cloning method: Unknown
  Sequencing primers: 5′ hUBCpro-F; 3′ mRFP1-R GGAGCCGTACTGGAACTGAG
Terms and licenses: Academic/Nonprofit Terms; Industry Terms: Not Available to Industry
How to cite: FUW-ubiquitin-SV40-RFP was a gift from Eduard Batlle (Addgene plasmid # 65448 ; http://n2t.net/addgene:65448 ; RRID:Addgene_65448)
