[The description below was written by a language model from this plasmid's Addgene catalogue record.]
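Description:
FUW-ubiquitin-SV40-RFP is a lentiviral mammalian expression plasmid built on the FUW backbone, with a recorded total size of about 10.3 kb. It is propagated in bacteria as a high-copy plasmid under ampicillin selection. The recommended host is a recombination-deficient strain, as is usual for lentiviral vectors whose repeated LTR sequences can be unstable. As a transfer vector, it is meant to be packaged into lentiviral particles so that the cassette integrates stably into target cells, although it can also be used by direct transfection. No feature table accompanies the record, so the exact arrangement of LTRs, packaging signal and any post-transcriptional elements cannot be confirmed from the information given.

The payload is listed as SV40-RFP, an insert of roughly 0.7 kb encoding the monomeric red fluorescent protein mRFP. The catalogue names the ubiquitin (UBQ) promoter as the promoter, and the 5′ sequencing primer sits in the human ubiquitin C promoter, which is the promoter characteristic of FUW vectors. The construct and insert names suggest that an SV40 element lies upstream of RFP. This would fit a two-promoter design, with the ubiquitin promoter position left empty here and RFP driven separately, but the record does not state explicitly which element drives the reporter.

The stated purpose is RFP expression in mammalian cells, serving as the empty control for a matched series of FUW-Ephrin-RFP vectors. Cells carrying this plasmid are marked with red fluorescence without ectopic ephrin expression. They provide a baseline for comparison in experiments on EphB–ephrin-B interactions and tumour cell compartmentalisation in colorectal cancer models.
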