>Addgene plasmid #65448 | FUW-ubiquitin-SV40-RFP | addgene partial sequence | sequence record 113013 | mRFP1-R 5'-GGAGCCGTACTGGAACTGAG-3'
GTCACCTTCAGCTTGGCGGTCTGGGTGCCCTCGTAGGGGCGGCCCTCGCCCTCGCCCTCGATCTCGAACT
CGTGGCCGTTCACGGAGCCCTCCATGCGCACCTTGAAGCGCATGAACTCCTTGATGACGTCCTCGGAGGA
GGCCATGGTGGGCTAGCTGCAAAAGCCTAGGCCTCCAAAAAAGCCTCCTCACTACTTCTGGAATAGCTCA
GAGGCCGAGGCGGCCTCGGCCTCTGCATAAATAAAAAAAATTAGTCAGCCATGGGGCGGAGAATGGGCGG
AACTGGGCGGAGTTAGGGGCGGGATGGGCGGAGTTAGGGGCGGGACTATGGTTGCTGACTAATTGAGATG
CATGCTTTGCATACTTCTGCCTGCTGGGGAGCCTGGGGACTTTCCACACCTGGTTGCTGACTAATTGAGA
TGCATGCTTTGCATACTTCTGCCTGCTGGGGAGCCTGGGGACTTTCCACACCCTAACTGACACACATTCC
ACAGCTGGTTCTTTCCGCCTCAGAAGGTACCTAACCAAGTTCCTCTTTCAGAGGTTATTTCAGGCCATGG
TGCTGCGCGATTAACCAAACTGGATCTCTGCTGTCCCTGTAATAAACCCGAAAATTTTGAATTTTTGTAA
TTTGTTTTTGTAATTCTTTAGTTTGTATGTCTGTTGCTATTATGTCTACTATTCTTTCCCCTGCACTGTA
CCCCCCAATCCCCCCTTTTCTTTTAAA
